Addgene plasmid #12430: pUHD-HA-AML1-ETO
Depositing lab: Dong-Er Zhang. Publication: Analysis of the role of AML1-ETO in leukemogenesis, using an inducible transgenic mouse model. Rhoades KL, Hetherington CJ, Harakawa N, Yergeau DA, Zhou L, Liu LQ, Little MT, Tenen DG, Zhang DE. Blood. 2000 Sep 15. 96(6):2108-15. PubMed 10979955.
Backbone
  Vector backbone: pUHD10-3
  Backbone size w/o insert (bp): 3146
  Vector type: Mammalian Expression
Growth in bacteria
  Bacterial resistance: Ampicillin, 100 μg/mL
  Growth temperature: 37°C
  Growth strain: DH5alpha
  Copy number: High Copy
Gene/Insert
  Gene/Insert name: AML1-ETO (alt names: AML1; ETO)
  Species: H. sapiens (human)
  Mutation: BstXI-SacII fragment in pUHD-AML1-ETO replaced with HA tagged fragment
  Entrez Gene: RUNX1 (a.k.a. AML1, AML1-EVI-1, AMLCR1, CBF2alpha, CBFA2, EVI-1, PEBP2aB, PEBP2alpha); RUNX1T1 (a.k.a. AML1-MTG8, AML1T1, CBFA2T1, CDR, ETO, MTG8, ZMYND2)
  Tag / fusion protein: HA (N terminal on backbone)
  Cloning method: Restriction Enzyme; 5′ cloning site XbaI (not destroyed)
  Sequencing primers: 5′ LNCX; 3′ EBV rev
Terms and licenses: Academic/Nonprofit Terms; Industry Terms: Not Available to Industry
How to cite: pUHD-HA-AML1-ETO was a gift from Dong-Er Zhang (Addgene plasmid # 12430 ; http://n2t.net/addgene:12430 ; RRID:Addgene_12430)
