[The description below was written by a language model from this plasmid's Addgene catalogue record.]
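Description:
pUHD-HA-AML1-ETO is a mammalian expression plasmid built on the pUHD10-3 backbone (about 3.1 kb without insert) that carries an HA-tagged version of the human AML1-ETO fusion gene. It is maintained in E. coli as a high-copy plasmid under ampicillin selection. The record does not list the promoter or other regulatory features. pUHD10-3 is generally known as a tetracycline-responsive expression vector, in which a minimal CMV promoter linked to tet operator repeats drives the insert only when a tetracycline-controlled transactivator is present. That arrangement fits the inducible transgenic mouse model named in the associated publication. No mammalian selection marker is recorded.

The insert encodes AML1-ETO, the chimeric product joining RUNX1 (AML1) to RUNX1T1 (ETO/MTG8), a fusion associated with the t(8;21) translocation of acute myeloid leukaemia. According to the record, this plasmid was derived from a parental pUHD-AML1-ETO construct by replacing a BstXI–SacII fragment with an equivalent fragment carrying an HA epitope. The tag therefore sits at the N terminus of the fusion protein, allowing detection or immunoprecipitation with anti-HA antibodies. The catalogue lists the tag as being "on backbone", although the mutation note indicates it was introduced with the swapped fragment. XbaI is given as the intact 5′ cloning site, and no 3′ site is stated.

The construct is suited to regulated expression of tagged AML1-ETO in mammalian cells or transgenic settings, to study the fusion protein's role in leukemogenesis. No feature table or insert size was provided, so details of the polyadenylation signal, the replication origin and the exact junctions cannot be confirmed here.
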