>Addgene plasmid #12430 | pUHD-HA-AML1-ETO | addgene partial sequence | sequence record 19838 | LNCX 5'-AGCTCGTTTAGTGAACCGTCAGATC-3'
ACCGGGACCGATCCAGCCTCCGCGGTGGCGGCCGCTCTAGACCATGGCATACCCATACGACGTGCCTGAC
TACGCCTCCCGTATCCCCGTAGATGCCAGCACGAGCCGCCGCTTCACGCCGCCTTCCACCGCGCTGAGCC
CAGGCAAGATGAGCGAGGCGTTGCCGCTGGGCGCCCCGGACGCCGGCGCTGCCCTGGCCGGCAAGCTGAG
GAGCGGCGACCGCAGCATGGTGGAGGTGCTGGCCGACCACCCGGGCGAGCTGGTGCGCACCGACAGCCCC
AACTTCCTCTGCTCCGTGCTGCCTACGCACTGGCGCTGCAACAAGACCCTGCCCATCGCTTTCAAGGTGG
TGGCCCTAGGGGATGTTCCAGATGGCACTCTGGTCACTGTGATGGCTGGCAATGATGAAAACTACTCGGC
TGAGCTGAGAAATGCTACCGCAGCCATGAAGAACCAGGTTGCAAGATTTAATGACCTCAGGTTTGTCGGT
CGAAGTGGAAGAGGGAAAAGCTTCACTCTGACCATCACTGTCTTCACAAACCCACCGCA
